Addgene plasmid #73831: Plekhm1 -PH1/2 pGEX 4T2-GST
Purpose: Express human Plekhm1 (PH1 and PH2 domains) in bacterial cells
Depositing lab: Paul Odgren. Depositing organization: University of Massachusetts, Worcester.
Backbone
  Vector backbone: pGEX-4T2
  Backbone manufacturer: GE Healthcare Life Sciences
  Backbone size w/o insert (bp): 4970
  Total vector size (bp): 5770
  Vector type: Bacterial Expression
Growth in bacteria
  Bacterial resistance: Ampicillin, 100 μg/mL
  Growth temperature: 37°C
  Growth strain: DH5alpha
  Copy number: Unknown
Gene/Insert
  Gene/Insert name: Plekhm1
  Species: H. sapiens (human)
  Insert size (bp): 800
  Mutation: to vector was cloned Ph1 and Ph2 domains of human Plekhm1 (Q513-E784 aa)
  Entrez Gene: PLEKHM1 (a.k.a. AP162, B2, OPTA3, OPTB6)
  Tag / fusion protein: Gst (N terminal on insert)
  Cloning method: Restriction Enzyme; 5′ cloning site BamH1 (unknown if destroyed); 3′ cloning site Xho1 (unknown if destroyed)
  Sequencing primers: 5′ pGex-5; 3′ pGEX-3
Terms and licenses: Academic/Nonprofit Terms; Industry Terms: Not Available to Industry
How to cite: Plekhm1 -PH1/2 pGEX 4T2-GST was a gift from Paul Odgren (Addgene plasmid # 73831 ; http://n2t.net/addgene:73831 ; RRID:Addgene_73831)
