[The description below was written by a language model from this plasmid's Addgene catalogue record.]
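Description:
Plekhm1 -PH1/2 pGEX 4T2-GST is a bacterial expression plasmid built on the commercial pGEX-4T2 backbone (about 4.97 kb), giving a total size of roughly 5.8 kb with its insert. It is propagated in E. coli under ampicillin selection; the record lists copy number as unknown and provides no feature table, so the origin and regulatory elements are not itemised. Vectors of the pGEX-4T series generally carry an IPTG-inducible tac promoter with a lacI repressor gene, a glutathione S-transferase (GST) coding sequence upstream of the multiple cloning site, and a thrombin cleavage site between GST and the cloned fragment, but these details come from general knowledge of the backbone rather than from this entry.

The payload is an approximately 800 bp fragment of human PLEKHM1 (pleckstrin homology domain-containing family M member 1) encoding residues Q513 to E784, a region spanning the PH1 and PH2 pleckstrin homology domains rather than the full-length protein. It was inserted by restriction cloning between BamHI and XhoI sites, although the record does not say whether those sites remain intact. This places the fragment in frame behind GST so that the tag sits at the N terminus of the fusion.

The stated purpose is expression of the PLEKHM1 PH1/PH2 region in bacterial cells. A GST fusion of this kind lends itself to affinity purification on glutathione resin and to uses such as pull-down or binding assays with the isolated domains, though the record does not specify any particular downstream application.
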