>Addgene plasmid #73831 | Plekhm1 -PH1/2 pGEX 4T2-GST | addgene partial sequence | sequence record 140171 | pGEX5 5'-GGGCTGGCAAGCCACGTTTGGTG-3'
CGGATCTGGTTCCGCGTGGATCCCAGGGGCATAAGAGCTTCCGGGTGGTACACCGGAGACAGATGGGACT
GTCCAACCCATTCCGGGGTCTCATGAAGCTGGGCACCGTGGAGCGGCGGGGGGCAATGGGCATCTGGAAG
GAGCTCTTCTGCGAGCTCTCCCCGCTGGAGTTCCGCCTCTACCTGAGCAACGAGGAGCACACCTGTGTGG
AGAACTGCTCGCTGCTTCGCTGTGAGTCTGTGGGGCCAGCCCATAGTGATGGGCGCTTTGAGCTGGTCTT
CTCTGGCAAGAAGCTGGCCCTGCGCGCCTCCTCCCAGGACGAAGCTGAGGACTGGCTGGACCGGGTGCGG
GAGGCCCTGCAGAAGGTCCGGCCTCAGCAGGAGGATGAGTGGGTGAACGTGCAGTACCCAGACCAGCCTG
AGGAACCCCCCGAGGCGCCCCAGGGCTGCCTCTCTCCCTCAGACCTGCTCTCGGAGCCCGCGGCCCTCCA
GGGCACACAGTTTGACTGGTCGTCCGCCCAGGTTCCAGAGCCAGATGCCATCAAGGAGTCCCTGCTGTAC
TTGTACATGGACAGGACCTGGATGCCCTATATATTTTCTCTGTCCTTGGAGGCTCTGAAATGTTTCCGCA
TCAGGAACAATGAGAAGATGCTGAGTGACAGCCACGGCGTGGAGACCATCCGGGACATCCTGCCAGACAC
CAGCCTTGGGGGCCCATCCTTCTTCAAAATCATCACGGCCAAGGCTGTCCTGAAGCTGCAGGCCGGAAAC
GCCGAGGAAGCCGCCCTGTGGAGGGATCTGGTCCGCAAAGTCCTGGCATCCTACTTGGAGACAGCCGAGT
GACTCGAGCGGCCGCATCGTGACTGACTGACGATCTGCCTCGCGCGTTTCGGTGATGACGGTGAAAACCT
CTGA
