>Addgene plasmid #73831 | Plekhm1 -PH1/2 pGEX 4T2-GST | addgene partial sequence | sequence record 140173 | pGEX3 5'-CCGGGAGCTGCATGTGTCAGAGG-3'
CGCGCGAGGCAGATCGTCAGTCAGTCACGATGCGGCCGCTCGAAGTCACTCGGCTGTCTCCAAGTAGGAT
GCCAGGACTTTGCGGACCAGATCCCTCCACAGGGCGGCTTCCTCGGCGTTTCCGGCCTGCAGCTTCAGGA
CAGCCTTGGCCGTGATGATTTTGAAGAAGGATGGGCCCCCAAGGCTGGTGTCTGGCAGGATGTCCCGGAT
GGTCTCCACGCCGTGGCTGTCACTCAGCATCTTCTCATTGTTCCTGATGCGGAAACATTTCAGAGCCTCC
AAGGACAGAGAAAATATATAGGGCATCCAGGTCCTGTCCATGTACAAGTACAGCAGGGACTCCTTGATGG
CATCTGGCTCTGGAACCTGGGCGGACGACCAGTCAAACTGTGTGCCCTGGAGGGCCGCGGGCTCCGAGAG
CAGGTCTGAGGGAGAGAGGCAGCCCTGGGGCGCCTCGGGGGGTTCCTCAGGCTGGTCTGGGTACTGCACG
TTCACCCACTCATCCTCCTGCTGAGGCCGGACCTTCTGCAGGGCCTCCCGCACCCGGTCCAGCCAGTCCT
CAGCTTCGTCCTGGGAGGAGGCGCGCAGGGCCAGCTTCTTGCCAGAGAAGACCAGCTCAAAGCGCCCATC
ACTATGGGCTGGCCCCACAGACTCACAGCGAAGCAGCGAGCAGTTCTCCACACAGGTGTGCTCCTCGTTG
CTCAGGTAGAGGCGGAACTCCAGCGGGGAGAGCTCGCAGAAGAGCTCCTTCCAGATGCCCATTGCCCCCC
GCCGCTCCACGGTGCCCAGCTTCATGAGACCCCGGAATGGGTTGGACAGTCCCATCTGTCTCCGGTGTAC
CACCCGGAAGCTCTTATGCCCCTGGGATCCACGCGGAACCAGATCCGATTTTGGAGGATGGTCGCCACCA
CCAAACGTGGCTTGCCAGCCCTGCAAAGGCCATGCTATATACTTGCTGGATTTCAAGTACTTATCA
